Addgene plasmid #214541: AiP1775 - pAAV-AiE2465m-minBG-SYFP2-WPRE-BGHpA
Purpose: AiE2465m is an enhancer sequence, designed to drive AAV-mediated transgene expression in specific populations of brain cells
Depositing lab: Allen Institute for Brain Science & Bosiljka Tasic. Depositing organization: Allen Institute. Publication: A suite of enhancer AAVs and transgenic mouse lines for genetic access to cortical cell types. Ben-Simon Y, Hooper M, Narayan S, Daigle TL, Dwivedi D, Way SW, Oster A, Stafford DA, Mich JK, Taormina MJ, Martinez RA, Opitz-Araya X, Roth JR, Alexander JR, Allen S, Amster A, Arbuckle J, Ayala A, Baker PM, Bakken TE, Barcelli T, Barta S, Bendrick J, Bertagnolli D, Bielstein C, Bishwakarma P, Bowlus J, Boyer G, Brouner K, Casian B, Casper T, Chakka AB, Chakrabarty R, Chance RK, Chavan S, Clark M, Colbert K, Collman F, Daniel S, Departee M, DiValentin P, Donadio N, Dotson N, Egdorf T, Fliss T, Gabitto M, Garcia J, Gary A, Gasperini M, Gloe J, Goldy J, Gore BB, Graybuck L, Greisman N, Haeseleer F, Halterman C, Haradon Z, Hastings SD, Helback O, Ho W, Hockemeyer D, Huang C, Huff S, Hunker A, Johansen N, Jones D, Juneau Z, Kalmbach B, Kannan M, Khem S, Kussick E, Kutsal R, Larsen R, Lee C, Lee AY, Leibly M, Lenz GH, Li S, Liang E, Lusk N, Madigan Z, Malloy J, Malone J, McCue R, Melchor J, Mollenkopf T, Moosman S, Morin E, Newman D, Ng L, Ngo K, Omstead V, Otto S, Oyama A, Pena N, Pham T, Phillips E, Pom CA, Potekhina L, Ransford S, Ray PL, Rette D, Reynoldson C, Rimorin C, Rocha D, Ruiz A, Sanchez REA, Sawyer L, Sedeno-Cortes A, Sevigny JP, Shapovalova N, Shepard N, Shulga L, Sigler AR, Siverts L, Soliman S, Somasundaram S, Staats B, Stewart K, Szelenyi E, Tieu M, Trader C, Tran A, van Velthoven CTJ, Walker M, Wang Y, Weed N, Wirthlin M, Wood T, Wynalda B, Yao Z, Zhou T, Ariza J, Dee N, Reding M, Ronellenfitch K, Mufti S, Sunkin SM, Smith KA, Esposito L, Waters J, Thyagarajan B, Yao S, Lein ES, Zeng H, Levi BP, Ngai J, Ting JT, Tasic B. Cell. 2025 May 16:S0092-8674(25)00513-6. doi: 10.1016/j.cell.2025.05.002. PubMed 40403729.
Backbone
  Vector backbone: pAAV2
  Vector type: AAV
Growth in bacteria
  Bacterial resistance: Ampicillin, 100 μg/mL
  Growth temperature: 37°C
  Growth strain: NEB Stable
  Copy number: High Copy
Gene/Insert
  Gene/Insert name: SYFP2
  Species: Synthetic
  Promoter: minBG
  Cloning method: Gibson Cloning
Terms and licenses: Academic/Nonprofit Terms; Industry Terms: Not Available to Industry
Depositor comments: 5' Cloning Site: SgrAI (destroyed), 3' Cloning Site: SgrAI (destroyed). Please visit https://doi.org/10.1101/2024.06.10.597244 for bioRxiv preprint.
How to cite: AiP1775 - pAAV-AiE2465m-minBG-SYFP2-WPRE-BGHpA was a gift from Allen Institute for Brain Science & Bosiljka Tasic (Addgene plasmid # 214541 ; http://n2t.net/addgene:214541 ; RRID:Addgene_214541)
