[The description below was written by a language model from this plasmid's Addgene catalogue record and pLannotate feature annotations shown in this document.]
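Description:
AiP1775 - pAAV-AiE2465m-minBG-SYFP2-WPRE-BGHpA is an AAV transfer plasmid built on a pAAV2 backbone and used to package a recombinant AAV genome that reports the activity of a candidate brain enhancer. It is propagated in E. coli through a high-copy ColE1/pUC-type origin with ampicillin selection (AmpR under its own bla promoter). The backbone also carries an f1 phage origin and short remnants of the pBR322 bom and rop regions. The catalogue lists a recombination-deficient growth strain, which is common for ITR-containing plasmids because the repeats are prone to rearrangement.

The payload lies between AAV2 inverted terminal repeats, which provide the signals for replication and packaging of the genome into capsids. According to the catalogue, the enhancer AiE2465m sits upstream of the minimal beta-globin promoter (minBG). A minimal promoter has little activity alone, so expression should depend on the enhancer and be restricted to the cell populations where it is active. The record does not say which brain cell types those are. The transcript encodes SYFP2, a rapidly maturing monomeric yellow fluorescent protein, followed by a WPRE to boost transcript stability and expression, and a bovine growth hormone polyadenylation signal.

Neither the enhancer nor minBG is annotated in the feature tables. They presumably occupy the unannotated stretch between the left ITR and SYFP2 in the 4,761 nt full sequence. The left ITR and the WPRE are detected only as fragments. The second, 4,245 nt record has the same features in a rotated order with much less sequence upstream of SYFP2, so it appears to lack much of the enhancer region. The plasmid comes from a collection of enhancer AAVs made for genetic access to cortical cell types.
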