Features (pLannotate 1.2.2; 14 found; start..end, strand, type, name):
     12..39      +  repeat_region  AAV2 ITR (fragment): inverted terminal repeat of adeno-associated virus serotype 2 inverted
     68..95      +  repeat_region  AAV2 ITR (fragment): inverted terminal repeat of adeno-associated virus serotype 2 inverted
    779..1495    +  CDS            SYFP2: SYFP2 is a basic (constitutively fluorescent) yellow fluorescent protein published in 2006, derived from Aequorea victoria. It is reported to be a very rapidly-maturing monomer with moderate acid sensitivity.
   1535..1692    +  misc_feature   WPRE (fragment): woodchuck hepatitis virus posttranscriptional regulatory element
   1698..1778    +  misc_feature   WPRE (fragment): woodchuck hepatitis virus posttranscriptional regulatory element
   1795..1906    +  polyA_signal   bGH poly(A) signal: bovine growth hormone polyadenylation signal
   2024..2164    +  repeat_region  AAV2 ITR: inverted terminal repeat of adeno-associated virus serotype 2 inverted
   2169..2220    -  misc_feature   bom (fragment): basis of mobility region from pBR322
   2239..2694    +  rep_origin     f1 ori (sequence partly withheld): f1 bacteriophage origin of replication; arrow indicates direction of (+) strand synthesis
   2695..2744    -  misc_feature   bom (fragment): basis of mobility region from pBR322
   2846..2881    -  CDS            rop (fragment): Rop protein, which maintains plasmids at low copy number; rop
   2976..3080    +  promoter       AmpR promoter: bla
   3081..3941    +  CDS            AmpR: β-lactamase; bla; confers resistance to ampicillin, carbenicillin, and related antibiotics
   4112..4700    +  rep_origin     ori: high-copy-number ColE1/pMB1/pBR322/pUC origin of replication
>Addgene plasmid #214541 | AiP1775 - pAAV-AiE2465m-minBG-SYFP2-WPRE-BGHpA | addgene full sequence | sequence record 470132 | Addgene NGS Result
CCTGCAGGCAGCTGCGCGCTCGCTCGCTCACTGAGGCCGCCCGGGCGTCGGGCGACCTTTGGTCGCCCGG
CCTCAGTGAGCGAGCGAGCGCGCAGAGAGGGAGTGGCCAACTCCATCACTAGGGGTTCCTGCGGCCGCAC
GCGTTGTAAGAGTAATAATCGAAACGAGGAATTATACTCTAAGCACAACACAAGTTTTCTGCATTTGTTC
CTGAAGAAAGTCCTTATTTTCTAAGGTACTCCTAGGCCCTGTCTATAACATTATAATCATCTTCTAGTTC
ATCACAGCTAAGTAAAGATTAAAGCATTGCACATCCAGCTAAGTACTTTTCTTTTTTTAAAAAAGAGTTC
ATTTCCTCTCTCTTGAACTTGTTTGCTATAAATGTATATAAATCAGGCATGATGACAATTTAATAAGAAC
TTCAAGACCTGTTCATCCCATGGGATCACTACTGTGACGTCTTTCGGGGAGCCTTCTGATTGCTCAGCCC
GAAGCACAAGCCCTATAAAATGAGAGACTTTGAGATGCTGGTCAGCTTGGACAGCAGAGCACTAGCCAGC
TACAGCCAACCGTTCCCCAGGAACCGGGAACAGACTGGTGGAGCCTTCCCTAGAGCAGAACTTCAGCACC
CTAGACAGCTGCCACGAAGCCGGAAAGGCAGCCCTGCCTGAAGGAAACGGAGCTCGGGCTGGGCATAAAA
GTCAGGGCAGAGCCATCTATTGCTTACATTTGCTTCTGGGATCCAGATCTTTCGAAGCTAGCGCTACCGG
TCGCCACCATGGTGAGCAAGGGCGAGGAGCTGTTCACCGGGGTGGTGCCCATCCTGGTCGAGCTGGACGG
CGACGTAAACGGCCACAAGTTCAGCGTGTCCGGCGAGGGCGAGGGCGATGCCACCTACGGCAAGCTGACC
CTGAAGCTGATCTGCACCACCGGCAAGCTGCCCGTGCCCTGGCCCACCCTCGTGACCACCCTGGGCTACG
GCGTGCAGTGCTTCGCCCGCTACCCCGACCACATGAAGCAGCACGACTTCTTCAAGTCCGCCATGCCCGA
AGGCTACGTCCAGGAGCGCACCATCTTCTTCAAGGACGACGGCAACTACAAGACCCGCGCCGAGGTGAAG
TTCGAGGGCGACACCCTGGTGAACCGCATCGAGCTGAAGGGCATCGACTTCAAGGAGGACGGCAACATCC
TGGGGCACAAGCTGGAGTACAACTACAACAGCCACAACGTCTATATCACCGCCGACAAGCAGAAGAACGG
CATCAAGGCCAACTTCAAGATCCGCCACAACATCGAGGACGGCGGCGTGCAGCTCGCCGACCACTACCAG
CAGAACACCCCCATCGGCGACGGCCCCGTGCTGCTGCCCGACAACCACTACCTGAGCTACCAGTCCAAGC
TGAGCAAAGACCCCAACGAGAAGCGCGATCACATGGTCCTGCTGGAGTTCGTGACCGCCGCCGGGATCAC
TCTCGGCATGGACGAGCTGTACAAGTAAGTCGACGGCGCGCCGCGGCCGCGAATTCGATATCATAATCAA
CCTCTGGATTACAAAATTTGTGAAAGATTGACTGGTATTCTTAACTATGTTGCTCCTTTTACGCTATGTG
GATACGCTGCTTTAATGCCTTTGTATCATGCTATTGCTTCCCGTATGGCTTTCATTTTCTCCTCCTTGTA
TAAATCCTGGTTAGTTCTTGCCACGGCGGAACTCATCGCCGCCTGCCTTGCCCGCTGCTGGACAGGGGCT
CGGCTGTTGGGCACTGACAATTCCGTGGCTCGAGAGATCTTCGACTGTGCCTTCTAGTTGCCAGCCATCT
GTTGTTTGCCCCTCCCCCGTGCCTTCCTTGACCCTGGAAGGTGCCACTCCCACTGTCCTTTCCTAATAAA
ATGAGGAAATTGCATCGCATTGTCTGAGTAGGTGTCATTCTATTCTGGGGGGTGGGGTGGGGCAGGACAG
CAAGGGGGAGGATTGGGAAGACAATAGCAGGCATGAGATCTCACGTGCGGACCGAGCGGCCGCAGGAACC
CCTAGTGATGGAGTTGGCCACTCCCTCTCTGCGCGCTCGCTCGCTCACTGAGGCCGGGCGACCAAAGGTC
GCCCGACGCCCGGGCTTTGCCCGGGCGGCCTCAGTGAGCGAGCGAGCGCGCAGCTGCCTGCAGGGGCGCC
TGATGCGGTATTTTCTCCTTACGCATCTGTGCGGTATTTCACACCGCATA
[95 nt withheld, positions 2221-2315]
T
[46 nt withheld, positions 2317-2362]
C
[141 nt withheld, positions 2364-2504]
CCTTTGACGTTGGAGTCCACGTTCTTT
[37 nt withheld, positions 2532-2568]
ACTCTATCTCGGGCTATTCTTTTGATTTATAAGGGATTTTGCCGATTTCGGTCTATTGGTTAAAAAATGA
GCTGATTTAACAAAAATTTAACGCGAATTTTAACAAAATATTAACGTTTACAATTTTATGGTGCACTCTC
AGTACAATCTGCTCTGATGCCGCATAGTTAAGCCAGCCCCGACACCCGCCAACACCCGCTGACGCGCCCT
GACGGGCTTGTCTGCTCCCGGCATCCGCTTACAGACAAGCTGTGACCGTCTCCGGGAGCTGCATGTGTCA
GAGGTTTTCACCGTCATCACCGAAACGCGCGAGACGAAAGGGCCTCGTGATACGCCTATTTTTATAGGTT
AATGTCATGATAATAATGGTTTCTTAGACGTCAGGTGGCACTTTTCGGGGAAATGTGCGCGGAACCCCTA
TTTGTTTATTTTTCTAAATACATTCAAATATGTATCCGCTCATGAGACAATAACCCTGATAAATGCTTCA
ATAATATTGAAAAAGGAAGAGTATGAGTATTCAACATTTCCGTGTCGCCCTTATTCCCTTTTTTGCGGCA
TTTTGCCTTCCTGTTTTTGCTCACCCAGAAACGCTGGTGAAAGTAAAAGATGCTGAAGATCAGTTGGGTG
CACGAGTGGGTTACATCGAACTGGATCTCAACAGCGGTAAGATCCTTGAGAGTTTTCGCCCCGAAGAACG
TTTTCCAATGATGAGCACTTTTAAAGTTCTGCTATGTGGCGCGGTATTATCCCGTATTGACGCCGGGCAA
GAGCAACTCGGTCGCCGCATACACTATTCTCAGAATGACTTGGTTGAGTACTCACCAGTCACAGAAAAGC
ATCTTACGGATGGCATGACAGTAAGAGAATTATGCAGTGCTGCCATAACCATGAGTGATAACACTGCGGC
CAACTTACTTCTGACAACGATCGGAGGACCGAAGGAGCTAACCGCTTTTTTGCACAACATGGGGGATCAT
GTAACTCGCCTTGATCGTTGGGAACCGGAGCTGAATGAAGCCATACCAAACGACGAGCGTGACACCACGA
TGCCTGTAGCAATGGCAACAACGTTGCGCAAACTATTAACTGGCGAACTACTTACTCTAGCTTCCCGGCA
ACAATTAATAGACTGGATGGAGGCGGATAAAGTTGCAGGACCACTTCTGCGCTCGGCCCTTCCGGCTGGC
TGGTTTATTGCTGATAAATCTGGAGCCGGTGAGCGTGGGTCTCGCGGTATCATTGCAGCACTGGGGCCAG
ATGGTAAGCCCTCCCGTATCGTAGTTATCTACACGACGGGGAGTCAGGCAACTATGGATGAACGAAATAG
ACAGATCGCTGAGATAGGTGCCTCACTGATTAAGCATTGGTAACTGTCAGACCAAGTTTACTCATATATA
CTTTAGATTGATTTAAAACTTCATTTTTAATTTAAAAGGATCTAGGTGAAGATCCTTTTTGATAATCTCA
TGACCAAAATCCCTTAACGTGAGTTTTCGTTCCACTGAGCGTCAGACCCCGTAGAAAAGATCAAAGGATC
TTCTTGAGATCCTTTTTTTCTGCGCGTAATCTGCTGCTTGCAAACAAAAAAACCACCGCTACCAGCGGTG
GTTTGTTTGCCGGATCAAGAGCTACCAACTCTTTTTCCGAAGGTAACTGGCTTCAGCAGAGCGCAGATAC
CAAATACTGTTCTTCTAGTGTAGCCGTAGTTAGGCCACCACTTCAAGAACTCTGTAGCACCGCCTACATA
CCTCGCTCTGCTAATCCTGTTACCAGTGGCTGCTGCCAGTGGCGATAAGTCGTGTCTTACCGGGTTGGAC
TCAAGACGATAGTTACCGGATAAGGCGCAGCGGTCGGGCTGAACGGGGGGTTCGTGCACACAGCCCAGCT
TGGAGCGAACGACCTACACCGAACTGAGATACCTACAGCGTGAGCTATGAGAAAGCGCCACGCTTCCCGA
AGGGAGAAAGGCGGACAGGTATCCGGTAAGCGGCAGGGTCGGAACAGGAGAGCGCACGAGGGAGCTTCCA
GGGGGAAACGCCTGGTATCTTTATAGTCCTGTCGGGTTTCGCCACCTCTGACTTGAGCGTCGATTTTTGT
GATGCTCGTCAGGGGGGCGGAGCCTATGGAAAAACGCCAGCAACGCGGCCTTTTTACGGTTCCTGGCCTT
TTGCTGGCCTTTTGCTCACATGT
