Features (pLannotate 1.2.2; 14 found; start..end, strand, type, name):
    102..818     +  CDS            SYFP2: SYFP2 is a basic (constitutively fluorescent) yellow fluorescent protein published in 2006, derived from Aequorea victoria. It is reported to be a very rapidly-maturing monomer with moderate acid sensitivity.
    858..1015    +  misc_feature   WPRE (fragment): woodchuck hepatitis virus posttranscriptional regulatory element
   1021..1101    +  misc_feature   WPRE (fragment): woodchuck hepatitis virus posttranscriptional regulatory element
   1118..1229    +  polyA_signal   bGH poly(A) signal: bovine growth hormone polyadenylation signal
   1347..1487    +  repeat_region  AAV2 ITR: inverted terminal repeat of adeno-associated virus serotype 2 inverted
   1492..1543    -  misc_feature   bom (fragment): basis of mobility region from pBR322
   1562..2017    +  rep_origin     f1 ori (sequence partly withheld): f1 bacteriophage origin of replication; arrow indicates direction of (+) strand synthesis
   2018..2067    -  misc_feature   bom (fragment): basis of mobility region from pBR322
   2169..2204    -  CDS            rop (fragment): Rop protein, which maintains plasmids at low copy number; rop
   2299..2403    +  promoter       AmpR promoter: bla
   2404..3264    +  CDS            AmpR: β-lactamase; bla; confers resistance to ampicillin, carbenicillin, and related antibiotics
   3435..4023    +  rep_origin     ori: high-copy-number ColE1/pMB1/pBR322/pUC origin of replication
   4096..4123    +  repeat_region  AAV2 ITR (fragment): inverted terminal repeat of adeno-associated virus serotype 2 inverted
   4152..4179    +  repeat_region  AAV2 ITR (fragment): inverted terminal repeat of adeno-associated virus serotype 2 inverted
>Addgene plasmid #214541 | AiP1775 - pAAV-AiE2465m-minBG-SYFP2-WPRE-BGHpA Sequencing Result | analyzer sequence | sequence record 433052
CGGAGCTCGGGCTGGGCATAAAAGTCAGGGCAGAGCCATCTATTGCTTACATTTGCTTCTGGGATCCAGA
TCTTTCGAAGCTAGCGCTACCGGTCGCCACCATGGTGAGCAAGGGCGAGGAGCTGTTCACCGGGGTGGTG
CCCATCCTGGTCGAGCTGGACGGCGACGTAAACGGCCACAAGTTCAGCGTGTCCGGCGAGGGCGAGGGCG
ATGCCACCTACGGCAAGCTGACCCTGAAGCTGATCTGCACCACCGGCAAGCTGCCCGTGCCCTGGCCCAC
CCTCGTGACCACCCTGGGCTACGGCGTGCAGTGCTTCGCCCGCTACCCCGACCACATGAAGCAGCACGAC
TTCTTCAAGTCCGCCATGCCCGAAGGCTACGTCCAGGAGCGCACCATCTTCTTCAAGGACGACGGCAACT
ACAAGACCCGCGCCGAGGTGAAGTTCGAGGGCGACACCCTGGTGAACCGCATCGAGCTGAAGGGCATCGA
CTTCAAGGAGGACGGCAACATCCTGGGGCACAAGCTGGAGTACAACTACAACAGCCACAACGTCTATATC
ACCGCCGACAAGCAGAAGAACGGCATCAAGGCCAACTTCAAGATCCGCCACAACATCGAGGACGGCGGCG
TGCAGCTCGCCGACCACTACCAGCAGAACACCCCCATCGGCGACGGCCCCGTGCTGCTGCCCGACAACCA
CTACCTGAGCTACCAGTCCAAGCTGAGCAAAGACCCCAACGAGAAGCGCGATCACATGGTCCTGCTGGAG
TTCGTGACCGCCGCCGGGATCACTCTCGGCATGGACGAGCTGTACAAGTAAGTCGACGGCGCGCCGCGGC
CGCGAATTCGATATCATAATCAACCTCTGGATTACAAAATTTGTGAAAGATTGACTGGTATTCTTAACTA
TGTTGCTCCTTTTACGCTATGTGGATACGCTGCTTTAATGCCTTTGTATCATGCTATTGCTTCCCGTATG
GCTTTCATTTTCTCCTCCTTGTATAAATCCTGGTTAGTTCTTGCCACGGCGGAACTCATCGCCGCCTGCC
TTGCCCGCTGCTGGACAGGGGCTCGGCTGTTGGGCACTGACAATTCCGTGGCTCGAGAGATCTTCGACTG
TGCCTTCTAGTTGCCAGCCATCTGTTGTTTGCCCCTCCCCCGTGCCTTCCTTGACCCTGGAAGGTGCCAC
TCCCACTGTCCTTTCCTAATAAAATGAGGAAATTGCATCGCATTGTCTGAGTAGGTGTCATTCTATTCTG
GGGGGTGGGGTGGGGCAGGACAGCAAGGGGGAGGATTGGGAAGACAATAGCAGGCATGAGATCTCACGTG
CGGACCGAGCGGCCGCAGGAACCCCTAGTGATGGAGTTGGCCACTCCCTCTCTGCGCGCTCGCTCGCTCA
CTGAGGCCGGGCGACCAAAGGTCGCCCGACGCCCGGGCTTTGCCCGGGCGGCCTCAGTGAGCGAGCGAGC
GCGCAGCTGCCTGCAGGGGCGCCTGATGCGGTATTTTCTCCTTACGCATCTGTGCGGTATTTCACACCGC
ATA
[95 nt withheld, positions 1544-1638]
T
[46 nt withheld, positions 1640-1685]
C
[141 nt withheld, positions 1687-1827]
CCTTTGACGTTGGAGTCCACGTTCTTT
[37 nt withheld, positions 1855-1891]
ACTCTATCTCGGGCTATTCTTTTGATTTATAAGGGATTTTGCCGATTTCGGTCTATTGGTTAAAAAATGA
GCTGATTTAACAAAAATTTAACGCGAATTTTAACAAAATATTAACGTTTACAATTTTATGGTGCACTCTC
AGTACAATCTGCTCTGATGCCGCATAGTTAAGCCAGCCCCGACACCCGCCAACACCCGCTGACGCGCCCT
GACGGGCTTGTCTGCTCCCGGCATCCGCTTACAGACAAGCTGTGACCGTCTCCGGGAGCTGCATGTGTCA
GAGGTTTTCACCGTCATCACCGAAACGCGCGAGACGAAAGGGCCTCGTGATACGCCTATTTTTATAGGTT
AATGTCATGATAATAATGGTTTCTTAGACGTCAGGTGGCACTTTTCGGGGAAATGTGCGCGGAACCCCTA
TTTGTTTATTTTTCTAAATACATTCAAATATGTATCCGCTCATGAGACAATAACCCTGATAAATGCTTCA
ATAATATTGAAAAAGGAAGAGTATGAGTATTCAACATTTCCGTGTCGCCCTTATTCCCTTTTTTGCGGCA
TTTTGCCTTCCTGTTTTTGCTCACCCAGAAACGCTGGTGAAAGTAAAAGATGCTGAAGATCAGTTGGGTG
CACGAGTGGGTTACATCGAACTGGATCTCAACAGCGGTAAGATCCTTGAGAGTTTTCGCCCCGAAGAACG
TTTTCCAATGATGAGCACTTTTAAAGTTCTGCTATGTGGCGCGGTATTATCCCGTATTGACGCCGGGCAA
GAGCAACTCGGTCGCCGCATACACTATTCTCAGAATGACTTGGTTGAGTACTCACCAGTCACAGAAAAGC
ATCTTACGGATGGCATGACAGTAAGAGAATTATGCAGTGCTGCCATAACCATGAGTGATAACACTGCGGC
CAACTTACTTCTGACAACGATCGGAGGACCGAAGGAGCTAACCGCTTTTTTGCACAACATGGGGGATCAT
GTAACTCGCCTTGATCGTTGGGAACCGGAGCTGAATGAAGCCATACCAAACGACGAGCGTGACACCACGA
TGCCTGTAGCAATGGCAACAACGTTGCGCAAACTATTAACTGGCGAACTACTTACTCTAGCTTCCCGGCA
ACAATTAATAGACTGGATGGAGGCGGATAAAGTTGCAGGACCACTTCTGCGCTCGGCCCTTCCGGCTGGC
TGGTTTATTGCTGATAAATCTGGAGCCGGTGAGCGTGGGTCTCGCGGTATCATTGCAGCACTGGGGCCAG
ATGGTAAGCCCTCCCGTATCGTAGTTATCTACACGACGGGGAGTCAGGCAACTATGGATGAACGAAATAG
ACAGATCGCTGAGATAGGTGCCTCACTGATTAAGCATTGGTAACTGTCAGACCAAGTTTACTCATATATA
CTTTAGATTGATTTAAAACTTCATTTTTAATTTAAAAGGATCTAGGTGAAGATCCTTTTTGATAATCTCA
TGACCAAAATCCCTTAACGTGAGTTTTCGTTCCACTGAGCGTCAGACCCCGTAGAAAAGATCAAAGGATC
TTCTTGAGATCCTTTTTTTCTGCGCGTAATCTGCTGCTTGCAAACAAAAAAACCACCGCTACCAGCGGTG
GTTTGTTTGCCGGATCAAGAGCTACCAACTCTTTTTCCGAAGGTAACTGGCTTCAGCAGAGCGCAGATAC
CAAATACTGTTCTTCTAGTGTAGCCGTAGTTAGGCCACCACTTCAAGAACTCTGTAGCACCGCCTACATA
CCTCGCTCTGCTAATCCTGTTACCAGTGGCTGCTGCCAGTGGCGATAAGTCGTGTCTTACCGGGTTGGAC
TCAAGACGATAGTTACCGGATAAGGCGCAGCGGTCGGGCTGAACGGGGGGTTCGTGCACACAGCCCAGCT
TGGAGCGAACGACCTACACCGAACTGAGATACCTACAGCGTGAGCTATGAGAAAGCGCCACGCTTCCCGA
AGGGAGAAAGGCGGACAGGTATCCGGTAAGCGGCAGGGTCGGAACAGGAGAGCGCACGAGGGAGCTTCCA
GGGGGAAACGCCTGGTATCTTTATAGTCCTGTCGGGTTTCGCCACCTCTGACTTGAGCGTCGATTTTTGT
GATGCTCGTCAGGGGGGCGGAGCCTATGGAAAAACGCCAGCAACGCGGCCTTTTTACGGTTCCTGGCCTT
TTGCTGGCCTTTTGCTCACATGTCCTGCAGGCAGCTGCGCGCTCGCTCGCTCACTGAGGCCGCCCGGGCG
TCGGGCGACCTTTGGTCGCCCGGCCTCAGTGAGCGAGCGAGCGCGCAGAGAGGGAGTGGCCAACTCCATC
ACTAGGGGTTCCTGCGGCCGCACGCGTTGTAAGAGTAATAATCG
